Addgene plasmid #84165: pFGC5941-PacI-ath-STTM837-5p
Purpose: target miRNA837-5p for destruction in Arabidopsis thaliana
Depositing lab: Guiliang Tang. Depositing organization: Michigan Technological University. Publication: Construction of short tandem target mimic (STTM) to block the functions of plant and animal microRNAs. Tang G, Yan J, Gu Y, Qiao M, Fan R, Mao Y, Tang X. Methods. 2012 Oct;58(2):118-25. doi: 10.1016/j.ymeth.2012.10.006. Epub 2012 Oct 23. PubMed 23098881.
Backbone
  Vector backbone: pFGC5941-PacI
  Backbone manufacturer: Guiliang Tang (Addgene plasmid # 44182)
  Backbone size w/o insert (bp): 8608
  Vector type: Plant Expression
  Selectable markers: Basta
Growth in bacteria
  Bacterial resistance: Chloramphenicol and Kanamycin, 25 & 50 μg/mL
  Growth temperature: 37°C
  Growth strain: DH5alpha
  Copy number: High Copy
Gene/Insert
  Gene/Insert name: STTM837-5p
  Species: A. thaliana (mustard weed)
  Insert size (bp): 2846
  Promoter: 2x35S
  Cloning method: Restriction Enzyme; 5′ cloning site PacI (not destroyed); 3′ cloning site PacI (not destroyed)
  Sequencing primers: 5′ CACTATCCTTCGCAAGACCCTTCC; 3′ CAACACATGAGCGAAACCCTATAA
Terms and licenses: Academic/Nonprofit Terms; Industry Terms: Not Available to Industry
Depositor comments: The insert within this plasmid contains a 2x35S promoter, STTM, T35S and CmR.
How to cite: pFGC5941-PacI-ath-STTM837-5p was a gift from Guiliang Tang (Addgene plasmid # 84165 ; http://n2t.net/addgene:84165 ; RRID:Addgene_84165)
