[The description below was written by a language model from this plasmid's Addgene catalogue record and pLannotate feature annotations shown in this document.]
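Description:
pFGC5941-PacI-ath-STTM837-5p is a plant expression binary vector for Agrobacterium-mediated transformation of Arabidopsis thaliana, built on the pFGC5941-PacI backbone. It carries a short tandem target mimic (STTM) directed against miR837-5p. An STTM is a short non-coding transcript that presents two imperfect miRNA binding sites joined by a spacer. It sequesters the cognate small RNA and triggers its degradation, giving a loss-of-function phenotype for that miRNA. According to the depositor, the PacI-flanked insert is a self-contained module comprising a 2x35S promoter, the STTM, a 35S terminator and a chloramphenicol resistance gene. The feature table agrees with this. An enhanced CaMV 35S promoter spans the numbering origin of the circular sequence and is followed by a short unannotated interval, where the STTM presumably sits, and then the CaMV poly(A) signal. Further downstream lie the CmR (cat) gene with its bacterial promoter and some ColE1-type ori fragments carried over from the intermediate cloning vector.

Within the T-DNA, bounded by the nopaline-type left and right border repeats, the bar gene is driven by the mannopine synthase promoter and terminator. It provides Basta (phosphinothricin) selection of transgenic plants. An OCS terminator left over from the parental vector lies next to the insert. Outside the borders, the backbone has a ColE1/pBR322-type origin with the bom site for propagation in E. coli. The pVS1 oriV, RepA and StaA functions provide stable replication in Agrobacterium, and the KanR gene provides bacterial selection. Dual chloramphenicol and kanamycin selection therefore enforces retention of both the STTM module and the binary backbone. A few small annotations, such as the CMV intron fragment and the lacZα and MCS remnants, are probably incidental matches or cloning leftovers.

The construct is used to knock down miR837-5p in Arabidopsis for functional studies.
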