Features (pLannotate 1.2.2; 29 found; start..end, strand, type, name):
      1..346     +  promoter       CaMV 35S promoter: strong constitutive promoter from cauliflower mosaic virus
    298..344     +  promoter       minimal CaMV 35S promoter: minimal 35S promoter from cauliflower mosaic virus
    507..683     +  polyA_signal   CaMV poly(A) signal: cauliflower mosaic virus polyadenylation signal
   1245..1263    -  promoter       SP6 promoter: promoter for bacteriophage SP6 RNA polymerase
   1328..1987    -  CDS            CmR: chloramphenicol acetyltransferase; cat; confers resistance to chloramphenicol
   1988..2024    -  promoter       cat promoter (fragment): promoter of the E. coli cat gene encoding chloramphenicol acetyltransferase
   2024..2052    -  promoter       tet promoter: E. coli promoter for tetracycline efflux protein gene
   2114..2282    -  rep_origin     ori (fragment): high-copy-number ColE1/pMB1/pBR322/pUC origin of replication
   2290..2309    -  rep_origin     ori (fragment): high-copy-number ColE1/pMB1/pBR322/pUC origin of replication
   2306..2330    -  rep_origin     ori (fragment): high-copy-number ColE1/pMB1/pBR322/pUC origin of replication
   2362..3069    +  terminator     OCS terminator: octopine synthase terminator
   3070..3090    +  misc_feature   MCS (fragment): pUC18/19 multiple cloning site
   3093..3247    +  CDS            lacZα (fragment): LacZα fragment of β-galactosidase; lacZ fragment
   3313..3337    +  misc_feature   RB T-DNA repeat: right border repeat from nopaline C58 T-DNA
   3677..4078    +  CDS            Y4CG_SINFN (fragment): Protein inferred from homology: Swiss-Prot protein existence level 3. From Sinorhizobium fredii (strain NBRC 101917 / NGR234).
   4638..5267    +  CDS            pVS1 StaA: stability protein from the Pseudomonas plasmid pVS1 (Heeb et al., 2000)
   5696..6769    +  CDS            pVS1 RepA: replication protein from the Pseudomonas plasmid pVS1 (Heeb et al., 2000)
   6835..7029    +  rep_origin     pVS1 oriV: origin of replication for the Pseudomonas plasmid pVS1 (Heeb et al., 2000)
   7232..7271    +  CDS            rop (fragment): Rop protein, which maintains plasmids at low copy number; rop
   7373..7513    +  misc_feature   bom: basis of mobility region from pBR322
   7699..8287    -  rep_origin     ori: high-copy-number ColE1/pMB1/pBR322/pUC origin of replication
   8374..9168    -  CDS            KanR: aminoglycoside phosphotransferase; aphA-3; confers resistance to kanamycin
   9593..9617    +  misc_feature   LB T-DNA repeat: left border repeat from nopaline C58 T-DNA
   9703..9955    -  terminator     MAS terminator: mannopine synthase terminator
   9968..10516   -  CDS            bar: PAT_STRHY - Experimental evidence at protein level: Swiss-Prot protein existence level 1. Inactivates phosphinothricin (PPT) by transfer of an acetyl group from acetyl CoA. Can also acetylate demethylphosphinothricin but not PTT or glutamate. This enzyme is an effector of phosphinothricin tripeptide (PTT or bialaphos) resistance. From Streptomyces hygroscopicus. Introduced by genetic manipulation and expressed in glufosinate-tolerant maize by Dekalb Genetics.
  10522..10902   -  promoter       MAS promoter: mannopine synthase promoter (Velten et al., 1984)
  10955..10996   -  rep_origin     ori (fragment): high-copy-number ColE1/pMB1/pBR322/pUC origin of replication
  11098..11124   +  intron         CMV intron (fragment): modified intron A from human cytomegalovirus (CMV)
  11140..11187   +  promoter       CaMV 35S promoter (enhanced) (fragment): cauliflower mosaic virus 35S promoter with a duplicated enhancer region
>Addgene plasmid #84165 | pFGC5941-PacI-ath-STTM837-5p | addgene full sequence | sequence record 167604 | Addgene NGS Result
TGAGACTTTTCAACAAAGGGTAATTTCGGGAAACCTCCTCGGATTCCATTGCCCAGCTATCTGTCACTTC
ATCGAAAGGACAGTAGAAAAGGAAGGTGGCTCCTACAAATGCCATCATTGCGATAAAGGAAAGGCTATCA
TTCAAGATGCCCCTGCCGACAGTGGTCCCAAAGATGGACCCCCACCCACGAGGAGCATCGTGGAAAAAGA
AGACGTTCCAACCACGTCTTCAAAGCAAGTGGATTGATGTGACATCTCCACTGACATAAGGGATGACGCA
CAACCCCACTATCCTTCGCAAGACCCTTCCTCTATATAAGGAAGTTCATTTCATTTGGAGAGGACAGCCC
AAACTTTGAAACGAACACTGAGAAACTGATGTTGTTGTTGTTATGGTCTAATTTAAATATGGTCTAAAGA
AGAAGAATTGAAACGAACACTGAGAAACTGATGAATTCGGTACGCTGAAATCACCAGTCTCTCTCTACAA
ATCTATCTCTCTCTATTTTCTCCATAAATAATGTGTGAGTAGTTTCCCGATAAGGGAAATTAGGGTTCTT
ATAGGGTTTCGCTCATGTGTTGAGCATATAAGAAACCCTTAGTATGTATTTGTATTTGTAAAATACTTCT
ATCAATAAAATTTCTAATTCCTAAAACCAAAATCCAGTACTAAAATCCAGATCTCCTAAAGTCCCTATAG
ATCTTTGTCGTGAATATAAACCAGACACGAGACGACTAGACCTGGAGCCCAGACGCCGTTCGAAGCTAGA
AGTACCGCTTAGGCAGGAGGCCGTTAGGGAAAAGATGCTAAGGCGGGGTTGGTTACGTTGACTCCCCCGT
AGGTTTGGTTTAAATATGATGAAGTGGACGGAAGGAAGGAGGAAGACAAGGAAGGATAAGGTTGCAGGCC
CTGTGCAAGGTAAGAAGATGGAAATTTGATAGAGGTACGCTACTATACTTATACTATACGCTAAGGGAAT
GATTGTATTTATACCCTATACCCCCTAATAACCCCTTATCAATTTAAGAAATAATCCGCATAAGCCCCCG
CTTAAAAATTGGTATCAGAGCCATGAATAGGTCTATGACCAAAACTCAAGAGGATAAAACCTCACCAAAA
TACGAAAGAGTCCTTAACTCTAAAGATAAAAGATCTTTCAAGATCAAAACTAGTTCCCTCACACCGGTGA
CGGGGATCGCATGCGACCTCTAGACCATCACATTGGAGCTTCAGCTGCTCGAGTTCTATAGTGTCACCTA
AATCGTATGTGTATGATACATAAGGTTATGTATTAATTGTAGCCGCGTTCTTACGTCGACGTACCAATTA
CGCCCCGCCCTGTCACTCATCGCAGTACTGTTGTAATTCATTAAGCATTCTGCCGACATGGAAGCCATCA
CAAACGGCATGATGAACCTGAATCGCCAGCGGCATCAGCACCTTGTCGCCTTGCGTATAATATTTGCCCA
TGGTGAAAACGGGGGCGAAGAAGTTGTCCATATTGGCCACGTTTAAATCAAAACTGGTGAAACTCACCCA
GGGATTGGCTGAGACGAAAAACATATTCTCAATAAACCCTTTAGGGAAATAGGCCAGGTTTTCACCGTAA
CACGCCACATCTTGCGAATATATGTGTAGAAACTGCCGGAAATCGTCGTGGTATTCACTCCAGAGCGATG
AAAACGTTTCAGTTTGCTCATGGAAAACGGTGTAACAAGGGTGAACACTATCCCATATTACCAGCCCACC
GTCTTTCATTGCCATACGGAACTCCGGATGAGCATTCATCAGGCGGGCAAGAATGTGAATAAAGGCCGGA
TAAAACCTGTGCTTATTTTTCTTTACGGTCTTTAAAAAGGCCGTAATATCCAGCTGAACGGTCTGGTTAT
AGGTACATTGAGCAACTGACTGAAATGCCTCAAAATGTTCTTTACGATGCCATTGGGATATATCAACGGT
GGTATATCCAGTGATTTCTTTCTCCATTTTAGCTTCCTTAGCTCCTGAAAATCTCGATAACTCATTAAAG
CTTATCGATGATAAGCTGTCAAACATGAGAATTTAGCCCGCCTAATGAGCGGGCTTTTTGTTGTGATCCG
CGTTGCTGGCGTTTTTCCATAGGCTCCGCCCCCCTGACGAGCATCACAAAAATCGACGCTCAAGTCAGAG
GTGGCGAAACCCGACAGGACTATAAAGATACCAGGCGTTTCCCCCCTGGAAGCTCCCTCGTGCGCTCTCC
TGTTCCGACCCTGCCGCTTACCGGATACCTGTCCGCCTTTCTTAATTAAGTTTGCAAGCAGCAGATTACC
GGATACCTGTCCGCCTTTCTTAATTAAGACCCGGGACTAGTCCCTAGAGTCCTGCTTTAATGAGATATGC
GAGACGCCTATGATCGCATGATATTTGCTTTCAATTCTGTTGTGCACGTTGTAAAAAACCTGAGCATGTG
TAGCTCAGATCCTTACCGCCGGTTTCGGTTCATTCTAATGAATATATCACCCGTTACTATCGTATTTTTA
TGAATAATATTCTCCGTTCAATTTACTGATTGTACCCTACTACTTATATGTACAATATTAAAATGAAAAC
AATATATTGTGCTGAATAGGTTTATAGCGACATCTATGATAGAGCGCCACAATAACAAACAATTGCGTTT
TATTATTACAAATCCAATTTTAAAAAAAGCGGCAGAACCGGTCAAACCTAAAAGACTGATTACATAAATC
TTATTCAAATTTCAAAAGTGCCCCAGGGGCTAGTATCTACGACACACCGAGCGGCGAACTAATAACGCTC
ACTGAAGGGAACTCCGGTTCCCCGCCGGCGCGCATGGGTGAGATTCCTTGAAGTTGAGTATTGGCCGTCC
GCTCTACCGAAAGTTACGGGCACCATTCAACCCGGTCCAGCACGGCGGCCGGGTAACCGACTTGCTGCCC
CGAGAATTATGCAGCATTTTTTTGGTGTATGTGGGCCCCAAATGAAGTGCAGGTCAAACCTTGACAGTGA
CGACAAATCGTTGGGCGGGTCCAGGGCGAATTTTGCGACAACATGTCGAGGCTCAGCAGGACCTGCAGGC
ATGCAAGCTTGGCACTGGCCGTCGTTTTACAACGTCGTGACTGGGAAAACCCTGGCGTTACCCAACTTAA
TCGCCTTGCAGCACATCCCCCTTTCGCCAGCTGGCGTAATAGCGAAGAGGCCCGCACCGATCGCCCTTCC
CAACAGTTGCGCAGCCTGAATGGCGAATGCTAGAGCAGCTTGAGCTTGGATCAGATTGTCGTTTCCCGCC
TTCAGTTTAAACTATCAGTGTTTGACAGGATATATTGGCGGGTAAACCTAAGAGAAAAGAGCGTTTATTA
GAATAATCGGATATTTAAAAGGGCGTGAAAAGGTTTATCCGTTCGTCCATTTGTATGTGCATGCCAACCA
CAGGGTTCCCCTCGGGATCAAAGTACTTTGATCCAACCCCTCCGCTGCTATAGTGCAGTCGGCTTCTGAC
GTTCAGTGCAGCCGTCTTCTGAAAACGACATGTCGCACAAGTCCTAAGTTACGCGACAGGCTGCCGCCCT
GCCCTTTTCCTGGCGTTTTCTTGTCGCGTGTTTTAGTCGCATAAAGTAGAATACTTGCGACTAGAACCGG
AGACATTACGCCATGAACAAGAGCGCCGCCGCTGGCCTGCTGGGCTATGCCCGCGTCAGCACCGACGACC
AGGACTTGACCAACCAACGGGCCGAACTGCACGCGGCCGGCTGCACCAAGCTGTTTTCCGAGAAGATCAC
CGGCACCAGGCGCGACCGCCCGGAGCTGGCCAGGATGCTTGACCACCTACGCCCTGGCGACGTTGTGACA
GTGACCAGGCTAGACCGCCTGGCCCGCAGCACCCGCGACCTACTGGACATTGCCGAGCGCATCCAGGAGG
CCGGCGCGGGCCTGCGTAGCCTGGCAGAGCCGTGGGCCGACACCACCACGCCGGCCGGCCGCATGGTGTT
GACCGTGTTCGCCGGCATTGCCGAGTTCGAGCGTTCCCTAATCATCGACCGCACCCGGAGCGGGCGCGAG
GCCGCCAAGGCCCGAGGCGTGAAGTTTGGCCCCCGCCCTACCCTCACCCCGGCACAGATCGCGCACGCCC
GCGAGCTGATCGACCAGGAAGGCCGCACCGTGAAAGAGGCGGCTGCACTGCTTGGCGTGCATCGCTCGAC
CCTGTACCGCGCACTTGAGCGCAGCGAGGAAGTGACGCCCACCGAGGCCAGGCGGCGCGGTGCCTTCCGT
GAGGACGCATTGACCGAGGCCGACGCCCTGGCGGCCGCCGAGAATGAACGCCAAGAGGAACAAGCATGAA
ACCGCACCAGGACGGCCAGGACGAACCGTTTTTCATTACCGAAGAGATCGAGGCGGAGATGATCGCGGCC
GGGTACGTGTTCGAGCCGCCCGCGCACGTCTCAACCGTGCGGCTGCATGAAATCCTGGCCGGTTTGTCTG
ATGCCAAGCTGGCGGCCTGGCCGGCCAGCTTGGCCGCTGAAGAAACCGAGCGCCGCCGTCTAAAAAGGTG
ATGTGTATTTGAGTAAAACAGCTTGCGTCATGCGGTCGCTGCGTATATGATGCGATGAGTAAATAAACAA
ATACGCAAGGGGAACGCATGAAGGTTATCGCTGTACTTAACCAGAAAGGCGGGTCAGGCAAGACGACCAT
CGCAACCCATCTAGCCCGCGCCCTGCAACTCGCCGGGGCCGATGTTCTGTTAGTCGATTCCGATCCCCAG
GGCAGTGCCCGCGATTGGGCGGCCGTGCGGGAAGATCAACCGCTAACCGTTGTCGGCATCGACCGCCCGA
CGATTGACCGCGACGTGAAGGCCATCGGCCGGCGCGACTTCGTAGTGATCGACGGAGCGCCCCAGGCGGC
GGACTTGGCTGTGTCCGCGATCAAGGCAGCCGACTTCGTGCTGATTCCGGTGCAGCCAAGCCCTTACGAC
ATATGGGCCACCGCCGACCTGGTGGAGCTGGTTAAGCAGCGCATTGAGGTCACGGATGGAAGGCTACAAG
CGGCCTTTGTCGTGTCGCGGGCGATCAAAGGCACGCGCATCGGCGGTGAGGTTGCCGAGGCGCTGGCCGG
GTACGAGCTGCCCATTCTTGAGTCCCGTATCACGCAGCGCGTGAGCTACCCAGGCACTGCCGCCGCCGGC
ACAACCGTTCTTGAATCAGAACCCGAGGGCGACGCTGCCCGCGAGGTCCAGGCGCTGGCCGCTGAAATTA
AATCAAAACTCATTTGAGTTAATGAGGTAAAGAGAAAATGAGCAAAAGCACAAACACGCTAAGTGCCGGC
CGTCCGAGCGCACGCAGCAGCAAGGCTGCAACGTTGGCCAGCCTGGCAGACACGCCAGCCATGAAGCGGG
TCAACTTTCAGTTGCCGGCGGAGGATCACACCAAGCTGAAGATGTACGCGGTACGCCAAGGCAAGACCAT
TACCGAGCTGCTATCTGAATACATCGCGCAGCTACCAGAGTAAATGAGCAAATGAATAAATGAGTAGATG
AATTTTAGCGGCTAAAGGAGGCGGCATGGAAAATCAAGAACAACCAGGCACCGACGCCGTGGAATGCCCC
ATGTGTGGAGGAACGGGCGGTTGGCCAGGCGTAAGCGGCTGGGTTGCCTGCCGGCCCTGCAATGGCACTG
GAACCCCCAAGCCCGAGGAATCGGCGTGAGCGGTCGCAAACCATCCGGCCCGGTACAAATCGGCGCGGCG
CTGGGTGATGACCTGGTGGAGAAGTTGAAGGCCGCGCAGGCCGCCCAGCGGCAACGCATCGAGGCAGAAG
CACGCCCCGGTGAATCGTGGCAAGCGGCCGCTGATCGAATCCGCAAAGAATCCCGGCAACCGCCGGCAGC
CGGTGCGCCGTCGATTAGGAAGCCGCCCAAGGGCGACGAGCAACCAGATTTTTTCGTTCCGATGCTCTAT
GACGTGGGCACCCGCGATAGTCGCAGCATCATGGACGTGGCCGTTTTCCGTCTGTCGAAGCGTGACCGAC
GAGCTGGCGAGGTGATCCGCTACGAGCTTCCAGACGGGCACGTAGAGGTTTCCGCAGGGCCGGCCGGCAT
GGCCAGTGTGTGGGATTACGACCTGGTACTGATGGCGGTTTCCCATCTAACCGAATCCATGAACCGATAC
CGGGAAGGGAAGGGAGACAAGCCCGGCCGCGTGTTCCGTCCACACGTTGCGGACGTACTCAAGTTCTGCC
GGCGAGCCGATGGCGGAAAGCAGAAAGACGACCTGGTAGAAACCTGCATTCGGTTAAACACCACGCACGT
TGCCATGCAGCGTACGAAGAAGGCCAAGAACGGCCGCCTGGTGACGGTATCCGAGGGTGAAGCCTTGATT
AGCCGCTACAAGATCGTAAAGAGCGAAACCGGGCGGCCGGAGTACATCGAGATCGAGCTAGCTGATTGGA
TGTACCGCGAGATCACAGAAGGCAAGAACCCGGACGTGCTGACGGTTCACCCCGATTACTTTTTGATCGA
TCCCGGCATCGGCCGTTTTCTCTACCGCCTGGCACGCCGCGCCGCAGGCAAGGCAGAAGCCAGATGGTTG
TTCAAGACGATCTACGAACGCAGTGGCAGCGCCGGAGAGTTCAAGAAGTTCTGTTTCACCGTGCGCAAGC
TGATCGGGTCAAATGACCTGCCGGAGTACGATTTGAAGGAGGAGGCGGGGCAGGCTGGCCCGATCCTAGT
CATGCGCTACCGCAACCTGATCGAGGGCGAAGCATCCGCCGGTTCCTAATGTACGGAGCAGATGCTAGGG
CAAATTGCCCTAGCAGGGGAAAAAGGTCGAAAAGGTCTCTTTCCTGTGGATAGCACGTACATTGGGAACC
CAAAGCCGTACATTGGGAACCGGAACCCGTACATTGGGAACCCAAAGCCGTACATTGGGAACCGGTCACA
CATGTAAGTGACTGATATAAAAGAGAAAAAAGGCGATTTTTCCGCCTAAAACTCTTTAAAACTTATTAAA
ACTCTTAAAACCCGCCTGGCCTGTGCATAACTGTCTGGCCAGCGCACAGCCGAAGAGCTGCAAAAAGCGC
CTACCCTTCGGTCGCTGCGCTCCCTACGCCCCGCCGCTTCGCGTCGGCCTATCGCGGCCGCTGGCCGCTC
AAAAATGGCTGGCCTACGGCCAGGCAATCTACCAGGGCGCGGACAAGCCGCGCCGTCGCCACTCGACCGC
CGGCGCCCACATCAAGGCACCCTGCCTCGCGCGTTTCGGTGATGACGGTGAAAACCTCTGACACATGCAG
CTCCCGGAGACGGTCACAGCTTGTCTGTAAGCGGATGCCGGGAGCAGACAAGCCCGTCAGGGCGCGTCAG
CGGGTGTTGGCGGGTGTCGGGGCGCAGCCATGACCCAGTCACGTAGCGATAGCGGAGTGTATACTGGCTT
AACTATGCGGCATCAGAGCAGATTGTACTGAGAGTGCACCATATGCGGTGTGAAATACCGCACAGATGCG
TAAGGAGAAAATACCGCATCAGGCGCTCTTCCGCTTCCTCGCTCACTGACTCGCTGCGCTCGGTCGTTCG
GCTGCGGCGAGCGGTATCAGCTCACTCAAAGGCGGTAATACGGTTATCCACAGAATCAGGGGATAACGCA
GGAAAGAACATGTGAGCAAAAGGCCAGCAAAAGGCCAGGAACCGTAAAAAGGCCGCGTTGCTGGCGTTTT
TCCATAGGCTCCGCCCCCCTGACGAGCATCACAAAAATCGACGCTCAAGTCAGAGGTGGCGAAACCCGAC
AGGACTATAAAGATACCAGGCGTTTCCCCCTGGAAGCTCCCTCGTGCGCTCTCCTGTTCCGACCCTGCCG
CTTACCGGATACCTGTCCGCCTTTCTCCCTTCGGGAAGCGTGGCGCTTTCTCATAGCTCACGCTGTAGGT
ATCTCAGTTCGGTGTAGGTCGTTCGCTCCAAGCTGGGCTGTGTGCACGAACCCCCCGTTCAGCCCGACCG
CTGCGCCTTATCCGGTAACTATCGTCTTGAGTCCAACCCGGTAAGACACGACTTATCGCCACTGGCAGCA
GCCACTGGTAACAGGATTAGCAGAGCGAGGTATGTAGGCGGTGCTACAGAGTTCTTGAAGTGGTGGCCTA
ACTACGGCTACACTAGAAGGACAGTATTTGGTATCTGCGCTCTGCTGAAGCCAGTTACCTTCGGAAAAAG
AGTTGGTAGCTCTTGATCCGGCAAACAAACCACCGCTGGTAGCGGTGGTTTTTTTGTTTGCAAGCAGCAG
ATTACGCGCAGAAAAAAAGGATCTCAAGAAGATCCTTTGATCTTTTCTACGGGGTCTGACGCTCAGTGGA
ACGAAAACTCACGTTAAGGGATTTTGGTCATGCATTCTAGGTACTAAAACAATTCATCCAGTAAAATATA
ATATTTTATTTTCTCCCAATCAGGCTTGATCCCCAGTAAGTCAAAAAATAGCTCGACATACTGTTCTTCC
CCGATATCCTCCCTGATCGACCGGACGCAGAAGGCAATGTCATACCACTTGTCCGCCCTGCCGCTTCTCC
CAAGATCAATAAAGCCACTTACTTTGCCATCTTTCACAAAGATGTTGCTGTCTCCCAGGTCGCCGTGGGA
AAAGACAAGTTCCTCTTCGGGCTTTTCCGTCTTTAAAAAATCATACAGCTCGCGCGGATCTTTAAATGGA
GTGTCTTCTTCCCAGTTTTCGCAATCCACATCGGCCAGATCGTTATTCAGTAAGTAATCCAATTCGGCTA
AGCGGCTGTCTAAGCTATTCGTATAGGGACAATCCGATATGTCGATGGAGTGAAAGAGCCTGATGCACTC
CGCATACAGCTCGATAATCTTTTCAGGGCTTTGTTCATCTTCATACTCTTCCGAGCAAAGGACGCCATCG
GCCTCACTCATGAGCAGATTGCTCCAGCCATCATGCCGTTCAAAGTGCAGGACCTTTGGAACAGGCAGCT
TTCCTTCCAGCCATAGCATCATGTCCTTTTCCCGTTCCACATCATAGGTGGTCCCTTTATACCGGCTGTC
CGTCATTTTTAAATATAGGTTTTCATTTTCTCCCACCAGCTTATATACCTTAGCAGGAGACATTCCTTCC
GTATCTTTTACGCAGCGGTATTTTTCGATCAGTTTTTTCAATTCCGGTGATATTCTCATTTTAGCCATTT
ATTATTTCCTTCCTCTTTTCTACAGTATTTAAAGATACCCCAAGAAGCTAATTATAACAAGACGAACTCC
AATTCACTGTTCCTTGCATTCTAAAACCTTAAATACCAGAAAACAGCTTTTTCAAAGTTGTTTTCAAAGT
TGGCGTATAACATAGTATCGACGGAGCCGATTTTGAAACCGCGGTGATCACAGGCAGCAACGCTCTGTCA
TCGTTACAATCAACATGCTACCCTCCGCGAGATCATCCGTGTTTCAAACCCGGCAGCTTAGTTGCCGTTC
TTCCGAATAGCATCGGTAACATGAGCAAAGTCTGCCGCCTTACAACGGCTCTCCCGCTGACGCCGTCCCG
GACTGATGGGCTGCCTGTATCGAGTGGTGATTTTGTGCCGAGCTGCCGGTCGGGGAGCTGTTGGCTGGCT
GGTGGCAGGATATATTGTGGTGTAAACAAATTGACGCTTAGACAACTTAATAACACATTGCGGACGTTTT
TAATGTACTGAATTAACGCCGAATTAATTCGAGCTCGGATCTGATAATTTATTTGAAAATTCATAAGAAA
AGCAAACGTTACATGAATTGATGAAACAATACAAAGACAGATAAAGCCACGCACATTTAGGATATTGGCC
GAGATTACTGAATATTGAGTAAGATCACGGAATTTCTGACAGGAGCATGTCTTCAATTCAGCCCAAATGG
CAGTTGAAATACTCAAACCGCCCCATATGCAGGAGCGGATCATTCATTGTTTGTTTGGTTGCCTTTGCCA
ACATGGGAGTCCAAGATTCTGCAGTCAAATCTCGGTGACGGGCAGGACCGGACGGGGCGGTACCGGCAGG
CTGAAGTCCAGCTGCCAGAAACCCACGTCATGCCAGTTCCCGTGCTTGAAGCCGGCCGCCCGCAGCATGC
CGCGGGGGGCATATCCGAGCGCCTCGTGCATGCGCACGCTCGGGTCGTTGGGCAGCCCGATGACAGCGAC
CACGCTCTTGAAGCCCTGTGCCTCCAGGGACTTCAGCAGGTGGGTGTAGAGCGTGGAGCCCAGTCCCGTC
CGCTGGTGGCGGGGGGAGACGTACACGGTCGACTCGGCCGTCCAGTCGTAGGCGTTGCGTGCCTTCCAGG
GGCCCGCGTAGGCGATGCCGGCGACCTCGCCGTCCACCTCGGCGACGAGCCAGGGATAGCGCTCCCGCAG
ACGGACGAGGTCGTCCGTCCACTCCTGCGGTTCCTGCGGCTCGGTACGGAAGTTGACCGTGCTTGTCTCG
ATGTAGTGGTTGACGATGGTGCAGACCGCCGGCATGTCCGCCTCGGTGGCACGGCGGATGTCGGCCGGGC
GTCGTTCTGGGCTCATCGATTCGATTTGGTGTATCGAGATTGGTTATGAAATTCAGATGCTAGTGTAATG
TATTGGTAATTTGGGAAGATATAATAGGAAGCAAGGCTATTTATCCATTTCTGAAAAGGCGAAATGGCGT
CACCGCGAGCGTCACGCGCATTCCGTTCTTGCTGTAAAGCGTTGTTTGGTACACTTTTGACTAGCGAGGC
TTGGCGTGTCAGCGTATCTATTCAAAAGTCGTTAATGGCTGCGGATCAAGAAAAAGTTGGAATAGAAACA
GAATACCCGCGAAATTCAGGCCCGGTTGCCATGTCCTACACGCCGAAATAAACGACCAAATTAGTAGAAA
AATAAAAACTGACTCGGATACTTACGTCACGTCTTGCGCACTGATTTGAAAAATCTCAGAATTCATGGAT
CCTAGGTGAGTCTAGAGAGTTATCCCTTAATTAAGTTTGCAAGCAGCAGATTACGCGCAGAAAAAAAGGA
TCTCAAGGAGATCCTTTGGATCACAAAAAAAAAGCCCGCTCATTAGGCGGGTTAAATTCCCGGGTACTGC
AGCCGATTCATTAATGCAGGTTAACCTGGCTTATCGAAATTAATACGGCTCACTATAGGGAGACCGGCAG
ATCTGATCCCTACTCCAAAAATGTCAAAGATACAGTCTCAGAAGACCAAAGGGCTAT
