>Addgene plasmid #84165 | pFGC5941-PacI-ath-STTM837-5p | depositor partial sequence | sequence record 160721 | STTM
TGAAACGAACACTGAGAAACTGATGTTGTTGTTGTTATGGTCTAATTTAAATATGGTCTAAAGAAGAAGA
ATTGAAACGAACACTGAGAAACTGAT
